Addgene plasmid #73246: MAGEA3
Purpose: Bacterial expression for structure determination; may not be full ORF
Depositing lab: Nicola Burgess-Brown. Depositing organization: University of Oxford.
Backbone
  Vector backbone: pNH-TrxT
  Backbone manufacturer: SGC, Addgene Plasmid #26106
  Vector type: Bacterial Expression
Growth in bacteria
  Bacterial resistance: Kanamycin, 50 μg/mL
  Growth temperature: 37°C
  Growth strain: DH5alpha
  Copy number: Low Copy
Gene/Insert
  Gene/Insert name: MAGEA3 (alt names: MAGEA3A-c203; gi|4885467)
  Species: H. sapiens (human)
  Insert size (bp): 1070
  Mutation: pfam01454:MAGE 116-286
  Entrez Gene: MAGEA3 (a.k.a. CT1.3, HIP8, HYPD, MAGE3, MAGEA6)
  Promoter: T7
  Tag / fusion protein: His6-Thioredoxin-TEV (N terminal on backbone)
  Cloning method: Unknown
  Sequencing primers: 5′ T7; 3′ T7 terminal
Terms and licenses: Academic/Nonprofit Terms; Industry Terms: Not Available to Industry
Depositor comments: Use BL21(DE3)-R3-pRARE2 for protein expression. See also 4V0P: http://www.thesgc.org/structures/4V0P
How to cite: MAGEA3 was a gift from Nicola Burgess-Brown (Addgene plasmid # 73246 ; http://n2t.net/addgene:73246 ; RRID:Addgene_73246)
