[The description below was written by a language model from this plasmid's Addgene catalogue record and pLannotate feature annotations shown in this document.]
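Description:
MAGEA3 is a bacterial expression plasmid built on the pNH-TrxT backbone, a pET-style vector from a structural genomics programme, and is intended for producing a fragment of human MAGEA3 (melanoma-associated antigen 3) in E. coli for structure determination. It is maintained under kanamycin selection through an aph(3')-Ia KanR gene and replicates from a ColE1/pBR322-type origin. The accompanying rop gene and bom region are consistent with the low copy number given in the catalogue entry. An f1 origin is also present, along with nonfunctional remnants of a tetracycline resistance gene inherited from the pBR322 lineage.

Expression is driven by a T7 promoter followed directly by a lac operator, and the plasmid carries its own lacI gene. Transcription is therefore repressed until IPTG induction in a host that supplies T7 RNA polymerase, such as the BL21(DE3) derivative recommended by the depositor. The backbone adds an N-terminal His6-thioredoxin-TEV fusion: E. coli trxA acts as a solubility-enhancing partner, the histidine tag allows metal-affinity purification, and the TEV protease site lets the fusion partner be removed afterwards. The annotated MAGEA3 coding segment spans about 630 bp, shorter than the 1070 bp insert size recorded, and is flagged as a fragment. This agrees with the note that the construct may not contain the full ORF and is centred on the MAGE homology domain (pfam residues 116–286). A T7 terminator lies downstream. The short His-tag and T7 gene 10-like matches just before it look like residual backbone sequence, and the record does not show whether they are translated. The depositor links the construct to a deposited crystal structure.
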