Features (pLannotate 1.2.2; 19 found; start..end, strand, type, name):
     71..397     +  CDS            trxA: THIO_ECO57 - Experimental evidence at protein level: Swiss-Prot protein existence level 1. Participates in various redox reactions through the reversible oxidation of its active center dithiol to a disulfide and catalyzes dithiol-disulfide exchange reactions. From Escherichia coli O157:H7.
    428..1060    +  CDS            MAGEA3 (fragment): MAGA3_HUMAN - Also known as MAGE3. Experimental evidence at protein level: Swiss-Prot protein existence level 1. Proposed to enhance ubiquitin ligase activity of RING-type zinc finger-containing E3 ubiquitin-protein ligases. May enhance ubiquitin ligase activity of TRIM28 and stimulate p53/TP53 ubiquitination by TRIM28. Proposed to act through recruitment and/or stabilization of the Ubl-conjugating enzyme (E2) at the E3:substrate complex. May play a role in embryonal development and tumor transformation or aspects of tumor progression. In vitro promotes cell viability in melanoma cell lines. A
   1126..1143    +  CDS            9xHis (fragment): 9xHis affinity tag
   1153..1202    +  CDS            SET1 (fragment): solubility-enhancement tag derived from T7 phage gene 10B
   1210..1257    +  terminator     T7 terminator: transcription terminator for bacteriophage T7 RNA polymerase
   1294..1749    +  rep_origin     f1 ori (sequence partly withheld): f1 bacteriophage origin of replication; arrow indicates direction of (+) strand synthesis
   1776..1833    +  promoter       AmpR promoter (fragment): bla
   1842..2657    -  CDS            KanR: aminoglycoside phosphotransferase; aph(3')-Ia; confers resistance to kanamycin in bacteria or G418 (Geneticin®) in eukaryotes
   2779..3367    +  rep_origin     ori: high-copy-number ColE1/pMB1/pBR322/pUC origin of replication
   3553..3695    -  misc_feature   bom: basis of mobility region from pBR322
   3797..3988    -  CDS            rop: Rop protein, which maintains plasmids at low copy number; rop
   4005..4385    +  CDS            YPB1_ECOLX: Protein predicted: Swiss-Prot protein existence level 4. From Escherichia coli.
   4457..4748    -  CDS            TcR (fragment): tetracycline efflux protein; tet; confers resistance to tetracycline
   4763..4784    -  protein_bind   CAP binding site: CAP binding activates transcription in the presence of cAMP. E. coli catabolite activator protein
   4797..5879    -  CDS            lacI: lac repressor; lacI; The lac repressor binds to the lac operator to inhibit transcription in E. coli. This inhibition can be relieved by adding lactose or isopropyl-β-D-thiogalactopyranoside (IPTG).
   5880..5957    -  promoter       lacI promoter: lacI
   5965..6244    -  CDS            TcR (fragment): tetracycline efflux protein; tet; confers resistance to tetracycline
   6266..6284    +  promoter       T7 promoter: promoter for bacteriophage T7 RNA polymerase
   6285..6309    +  protein_bind   lac operator: The lac repressor binds to the lac operator to inhibit transcription in E. coli. This inhibition can be relieved by adding lactose or isopropyl-β-D-thiogalactopyranoside (IPTG). lac repressor encoded by lacI
>Addgene plasmid #73246 | MAGEA3 | addgene full sequence | sequence record 137200 | Addgene assembled sequence
CTAGAAATAATTTTGTTTAACTTTAGAAGGAGATATACATATGCACCATCATCATCATCATTCTTCTGGT
ATGAGCGATAAAATTATTCACCTGACTGACGACAGTTTTGACACGGATGTACTCAAAGCGGACGGGGCGA
TCCTCGTCGATTTCTGGGCAGAGTGGTGCGGTCCGTGCAAAATGATCGCCCCGATTCTGGATGAAATCGC
TGACGAATATCAGGGCAAACTGACCGTTGCAAAACTGAACATCGATCAAAACCCTGGCACTGCGCCGAAA
TATGGCATCCGTGGTATCCCGACTCTGCTGCTGTTCAAAAACGGTGAAGTGGCGGCAACCAAAGTGGGCG
CACTGTCTAAAGGTCAGTTGAAAGAGTTCCTCGACGCTAACCTGGCCGGTACCGAGAACTTGTACTTCCA
ATCCATGGAGTTCCAAGCAGCACTCAGTAGGAAGGTGGCCGAGTTGGTTCATTTTCTGCTCCTCAAGTAT
CGAGCCAGGGAGCCGGTCACAAAGGCAGAAATGCTGGGGAGTGTCGTCGGAAATTGGCAGTATTTCTTTC
CTGTGATCTTCAGCAAAGCTTCCAGTTCCTTGCAGCTGGTCTTTGGCATCGAGCTGATGGAAGTGGACCC
CATCGGCCACTTGTACATCTTTGCCACCTGCCTGGGCCTCTCCTACGATGGCCTGCTGGGTGACAATCAG
ATCATGCCCAAGGCAGGCCTCCTGATAATCGTCCTGGCCATAATCGCAAGAGAGGGCGACTGTGCCCCTG
AGGAGAAAATCTGGGAGGAGCTGAGTGTGTTAGAGGTGTTTGAGGGGAGGGAAGACAGTATCTTGGGGGA
TCCCAAGAAGCTGCTCACCCAACATTTCGTGCAGGAAAACTACCTGGAGTACCGGCAGGTCCCCGGCAGT
GATCCTGCATGTTATGAATTCCTGTGGGGTCCAAGGGCCCTCGTTGAAACCAGCTATGTGAAAGTCCTGC
ACCATATGGTAAAGATCAGTGGAGGACCTCACATTTCCTACCCACCCCTGCATGAGTGGGTTTTGAGAGA
GGGGGAAGAGTGACAGTAAAGGTGGATACGGATCCGAATTCGAGCTCCGTCGACAAGCTTGCGGCCGCAC
TCGAGCACCACCACCACCACCACTGAGATCCGGCTGCTAACAAAGCCCGAAAGGAAGCTGAGTTGGCTGC
TGCCACCGCTGAGCAATAACTAGCATAACCCCTTGGGGCCTCTAAACGGGTCTTGAGGGGTTTTTTGCTG
AAAGGAGGAACTATATCCGGATTGGCGAATGGG
[124 nt withheld, positions 1294-1417]
C
[91 nt withheld, positions 1419-1509]
A
[49 nt withheld, positions 1511-1559]
CCTTTGACGTTGGAGTCCACGTTCTTT
[37 nt withheld, positions 1587-1623]
ACCCTATCTCGGTCTATTCTTTTGATTTATAAGGGATTTTGCCGATTTCGGCCTATTGGTTAAAAAATGA
GCTGATTTAACAAAAATTTAACGCGAATTTTAACAAAATATTAACGTTTACAATTTCAGGTGGCACTTTT
CGGGGAAATGTGCGCGGAACCCCTATTTGTTTATTTTTCTAAATACATTCAAATATGTATCCGCTCATGA
ATTAATTCTTAGAAAAACTCATCGAGCATCAAATGAAACTGCAATTTATTCATATCAGGATTATCAATAC
CATATTTTTGAAAAAGCCGTTTCTGTAATGAAGGAGAAAACTCACCGAGGCAGTTCCATAGGATGGCAAG
ATCCTGGTATCGGTCTGCGATTCCGACTCGTCCAACATCAATACAACCTATTAATTTCCCCTCGTCAAAA
ATAAGGTTATCAAGTGAGAAATCACCATGAGTGACGACTGAATCCGGTGAGAATGGCAAAAGTTTATGCA
TTTCTTTCCAGACTTGTTCAACAGGCCAGCCATTACGCTCGTCATCAAAATCACTCGCATCAACCAAACC
GTTATTCATTCGTGATTGCGCCTGAGCGAGACGAAATACGCGATCGCTGTTAAAAGGACAATTACAAACA
GGAATCGAATGCAACCGGCGCAGGAACACTGCCAGCGCATCAACAATATTTTCACCTGAATCAGGATATT
CTTCTAATACCTGGAATGCTGTTTTCCCGGGGATCGCAGTGGTGAGTAACCATGCATCATCAGGAGTACG
GATAAAATGCTTGATGGTCGGAAGAGGCATAAATTCCGTCAGCCAGTTTAGTCTGACCATCTCATCTGTA
ACATCATTGGCAACGCTACCTTTGCCATGTTTCAGAAACAACTCTGGCGCATCGGGCTTCCCATACAATC
GATAGATTGTCGCACCTGATTGCCCGACATTATCGCGAGCCCATTTATACCCATATAAATCAGCATCCAT
GTTGGAATTTAATCGCGGCCTAGAGCAAGACGTTTCCCGTTGAATATGGCTCATAACACCCCTTGTATTA
CTGTTTATGTAAGCAGACAGTTTTATTGTTCATGACCAAAATCCCTTAACGTGAGTTTTCGTTCCACTGA
GCGTCAGACCCCGTAGAAAAGATCAAAGGATCTTCTTGAGATCCTTTTTTTCTGCGCGTAATCTGCTGCT
TGCAAACAAAAAAACCACCGCTACCAGCGGTGGTTTGTTTGCCGGATCAAGAGCTACCAACTCTTTTTCC
GAAGGTAACTGGCTTCAGCAGAGCGCAGATACCAAATACTGTCCTTCTAGTGTAGCCGTAGTTAGGCCAC
CACTTCAAGAACTCTGTAGCACCGCCTACATACCTCGCTCTGCTAATCCTGTTACCAGTGGCTGCTGCCA
GTGGCGATAAGTCGTGTCTTACCGGGTTGGACTCAAGACGATAGTTACCGGATAAGGCGCAGCGGTCGGG
CTGAACGGGGGGTTCGTGCACACAGCCCAGCTTGGAGCGAACGACCTACACCGAACTGAGATACCTACAG
CGTGAGCTATGAGAAAGCGCCACGCTTCCCGAAGGGAGAAAGGCGGACAGGTATCCGGTAAGCGGCAGGG
TCGGAACAGGAGAGCGCACGAGGGAGCTTCCAGGGGGAAACGCCTGGTATCTTTATAGTCCTGTCGGGTT
TCGCCACCTCTGACTTGAGCGTCGATTTTTGTGATGCTCGTCAGGGGGGCGGAGCCTATGGAAAAACGCC
AGCAACGCGGCCTTTTTACGGTTCCTGGCCTTTTGCTGGCCTTTTGCTCACATGTTCTTTCCTGCGTTAT
CCCCTGATTCTGTGGATAACCGTATTACCGCCTTTGAGTGAGCTGATACCGCTCGCCGCAGCCGAACGAC
CGAGCGCAGCGAGTCAGTGAGCGAGGAAGCGGAAGAGCGCCTGATGCGGTATTTTCTCCTTACGCATCTG
TGCGGTATTTCACACCGCATATATGGTGCACTCTCAGTACAATCTGCTCTGATGCCGCATAGTTAAGCCA
GTATACACTCCGCTATCGCTACGTGACTGGGTCATGGCTGCGCCCCGACACCCGCCAACACCCGCTGACG
CGCCCTGACGGGCTTGTCTGCTCCCGGCATCCGCTTACAGACAAGCTGTGACCGTCTCCGGGAGCTGCAT
GTGTCAGAGGTTTTCACCGTCATCACCGAAACGCGCGAGGCAGCTGCGGTAAAGCTCATCAGCGTGGTCG
TGAAGCGATTCACAGATGTCTGCCTGTTCATCCGCGTCCAGCTCGTTGAGTTTCTCCAGAAGCGTTAATG
TCTGGCTTCTGATAAAGCGGGCCATGTTAAGGGCGGTTTTTTCCTGTTTGGTCACTGATGCCTCCGTGTA
AGGGGGATTTCTGTTCATGGGGGTAATGATACCGATGAAACGAGAGAGGATGCTCACGATACGGGTTACT
GATGATGAACATGCCCGGTTACTGGAACGTTGTGAGGGTAAACAACTGGCGGTATGGATGCGGCGGGACC
AGAGAAAAATCACTCAGGGTCAATGCCAGCGCTTCGTTAATACAGATGTAGGTGTTCCACAGGGTAGCCA
GCAGCATCCTGCGATGCAGATCCGGAACATAATGGTGCAGGGCGCTGACTTCCGCGTTTCCAGACTTTAC
GAAACACGGAAACCGAAGACCATTCATGTTGTTGCTCAGGTCGCAGACGTTTTGCAGCAGCAGTCGCTTC
ACGTTCGCTCGCGTATCGGTGATTCATTCTGCTAACCAGTAAGGCAACCCCGCCAGCCTAGCCGGGTCCT
CAACGACAGGAGCACGATCATGCGCACCCGTGGGGCCGCCATGCCGGCGATAATGGCCTGCTTCTCGCCG
AAACGTTTGGTGGCGGGACCAGTGACGAAGGCTTGAGCGAGGGCGTGCAAGATTCCGAATACCGCAAGCG
ACAGGCCGATCATCGTCGCGCTCCAGCGAAAGCGGTCCTCGCCGAAAATGACCCAGAGCGCTGCCGGCAC
CTGTCCTACGAGTTGCATGATAAAGAAGACAGTCATAAGTGCGGCGACGATAGTCATGCCCCGCGCCCAC
CGGAAGGAGCTGACTGGGTTGAAGGCTCTCAAGGGCATCGGTCGAGATCCCGGTGCCTAATGAGTGAGCT
AACTTACATTAATTGCGTTGCGCTCACTGCCCGCTTTCCAGTCGGGAAACCTGTCGTGCCAGCTGCATTA
ATGAATCGGCCAACGCGCGGGGAGAGGCGGTTTGCGTATTGGGCGCCAGGGTGGTTTTTCTTTTCACCAG
TGAGACGGGCAACAGCTGATTGCCCTTCACCGCCTGGCCCTGAGAGAGTTGCAGCAAGCGGTCCACGCTG
GTTTGCCCCAGCAGGCGAAAATCCTGTTTGATGGTGGTTAACGGCGGGATATAACATGAGCTGTCTTCGG
TATCGTCGTATCCCACTACCGAGATATCCGCACCAACGCGCAGCCCGGACTCGGTAATGGCGCGCATTGC
GCCCAGCGCCATCTGATCGTTGGCAACCAGCATCGCAGTGGGAACGATGCCCTCATTCAGCATTTGCATG
GTTTGTTGAAAACCGGACATGGCACTCCAGTCGCCTTCCCGTTCCGCTATCGGCTGAATTTGATTGCGAG
TGAGATATTTATGCCAGCCAGCCAGACGCAGACGCGCCGAGACAGAACTTAATGGGCCCGCTAACAGCGC
GATTTGCTGGTGACCCAATGCGACCAGATGCTCCACGCCCAGTCGCGTACCGTCTTCATGGGAGAAAATA
ATACTGTTGATGGGTGTCTGGTCAGAGACATCAAGAAATAACGCCGGAACATTAGTGCAGGCAGCTTCCA
CAGCAATGGCATCCTGGTCATCCAGCGGATAGTTAATGATCAGCCCACTGACGCGTTGCGCGAGAAGATT
GTGCACCGCCGCTTTACAGGCTTCGACGCCGCTTCGTTCTACCATCGACACCACCACGCTGGCACCCAGT
TGATCGGCGCGAGATTTAATCGCCGCGACAATTTGCGACGGCGCGTGCAGGGCCAGACTGGAGGTGGCAA
CGCCAATCAGCAACGACTGTTTGCCCGCCAGTTGTTGTGCCACGCGGTTGGGAATGTAATTCAGCTCCGC
CATCGCCGCTTCCACTTTTTCCCGCGTTTTCGCAGAAACGTGGCTGGCCTGGTTCACCACGCGGGAAACG
GTCTGATAAGAGACACCGGCATACTCTGCGACATCGTATAACGTTACTGGTTTCACATTCACCACCCTGA
ATTGACTCTCTTCCGGGCGCTATCATGCCATACCGCGAAAGGTTTTGCGCCATTCGATGGTGTCCGGGAT
CTCGACGCTCTCCCTTATGCGACTCCTGCATTAGGAAGCAGCCCAGTAGTAGGTTGAGGCCGTTGAGCAC
CGCCGCCGCAAGGAATGGTGCATGCAAGGAGATGGCGCCCAACAGTCCCCCGGCCACGGGGCCTGCCACC
ATACCCACGCCGAAACAAGCGCTCATGAGCCCGAAGTGGCGAGCCCGATCTTCCCCATCGGTGATGTCGG
CGATATAGGCGCCAGCAACCGCACCTGTGGCGCCGGTGATGCCGGCCACGATGCGTCCGGCGTAGAGGAT
CGAGATCTCGATCCCGCGAAATTAATACGACTCACTATAGGGGAATTGTGAGCGGATAACAATTCCCCT
