>Addgene plasmid #73246 | MAGEA3 | depositor partial sequence | sequence record 134760 | insert
ATGCACCATCATCATCATCATTCTTCTGGTATGAGCGATAAAATTATTCACCTGACTGACGACAGTTTTG
ACACGGATGTACTCAAAGCGGACGGGGCGATCCTCGTCGATTTCTGGGCAGAGTGGTGCGGTCCGTGCAA
AATGATCGCCCCGATTCTGGATGAAATCGCTGACGAATATCAGGGCAAACTGACCGTTGCAAAACTGAAC
ATCGATCAAAACCCTGGCACTGCGCCGAAATATGGCATCCGTGGTATCCCGACTCTGCTGCTGTTCAAAA
ACGGTGAAGTGGCGGCAACCAAAGTGGGCGCACTGTCTAAAGGTCAGTTGAAAGAGTTCCTCGACGCTAA
CCTGGCCGGTACCGAGAACTTGTACTTCCAATCCATGGAGTTCCAAGCAGCACTCAGTAGGAAGGTGGCC
GAGTTGGTTCATTTTCTGCTCCTCAAGTATCGAGCCAGGGAGCCGGTCACAAAGGCAGAAATGCTGGGGA
GTGTCGTCGGAAATTGGCAGTATTTCTTTCCTGTGATCTTCAGCAAAGCTTCCAGTTCCTTGCAGCTGGT
CTTTGGCATCGAGCTGATGGAAGTGGACCCCATCGGCCACTTGTACATCTTTGCCACCTGCCTGGGCCTC
TCCTACGATGGCCTGCTGGGTGACAATCAGATCATGCCCAAGGCAGGCCTCCTGATAATCGTCCTGGCCA
TAATCGCAAGAGAGGGCGACTGTGCCCCTGAGGAGAAAATCTGGGAGGAGCTGAGTGTGTTAGAGGTGTT
TGAGGGGAGGGAAGACAGTATCTTGGGGGATCCCAAGAAGCTGCTCACCCAACATTTCGTGCAGGAAAAC
TACCTGGAGTACCGGCAGGTCCCCGGCAGTGATCCTGCATGTTATGAATTCCTGTGGGGTCCAAGGGCCC
TCGTTGAAACCAGCTATGTGAAAGTCCTGCACCATATGGTAAAGATCAGTGGAGGACCTCACATTTCCTA
CCCACCCCTGCATGAGTGGGTTTTGAGAGAGGGGGAAGAGTGACAGTAAAGGTGGATACGGATCCGAATT
CGAGCTCCGTCGACAAGCTT
