>Addgene plasmid #73246 | MAGEA3 | addgene partial sequence | sequence record 136209 | T7 5'-TAATACGACTCACTATAGGG-3'
ACTTTAGAAGGAGATATACATATGCACCATCATCATCATCATTCTTCTGGTATGAGCGATAAAATTATTC
ACCTGACTGACGACAGTTTTGACACGGATGTACTCAAAGCGGACGGGGCGATCCTCGTCGATTTCTGGGC
AGAGTGGTGCGGTCCGTGCAAAATGATCGCCCCGATTCTGGATGAAATCGCTGACGAATATCAGGGCAAA
CTGACCGTTGCAAAACTGAACATCGATCAAAACCCTGGCACTGCGCCGAAATATGGCATCCGTGGTATCC
CGACTCTGCTGCTGTTCAAAAACGGTGAAGTGGCGGCAACCAAAGTGGGCGCACTGTCTAAAGGTCAGTT
GAAAGAGTTCCTCGACGCTAACCTGGCCGGTACCGAGAACTTGTACTTCCAATCCATGGAGTTCCAAGCA
GCACTCAGTAGGAAGGTGGCCGAGTTGGTTCATTTTCTGCTCCTCAAGTATCGAGCCAGGGAGCCGGTCA
CAAAGGCAGAAATGCTGGGGAGTGTCGTCGGAAATTGGCAGTATTTCTTTCCTGTGATCTTCAGCAAAGC
TTCCAGTTCCTTGCAGCTGGTCTTTGGCATCGAGCTGATGGAAGTGGACCCCATCGGCCACTTGTACATC
TTTGCCACCTGCCTGGGCCTCTCCTACGATGGCCTGCTGGGTGACAATCAGATCATGCCCAAGGCAGGCC
TCCTGATAATCGTCCTGGCCATAATCGCAAGAGAGGGCGACTGTGCCCCTGAGGAGAAAATCTGGGAGGA
GCTGAGTGTGTTAGAGGTGTTTGAGGGGAGGGAAGACAGTATCTTGGGGGATCCCAAGAAGCTGCTCACC
CAACATTTCGTGCAGG
