>Addgene plasmid #73246 | MAGEA3 | addgene partial sequence | sequence record 137199 | T7term 5'-GCTAGTTATTGCTCAGCGG-3'
TAGCAGCCGGATCTCAGTGGTGGTGGTGGTGGTGCTCGAGTGCGGCCGCAAGCTTGTCGACGGAGCTCGA
ATTCGGATCCGTATCCACCTTTACTGTCACTCTTCCCCCTCTCTCAAAACCCACTCATGCAGGGGTGGGT
AGGAAATGTGAGGTCCTCCACTGATCTTTACCATATGGTGCAGGACTTTCACATAGCTGGTTTCAACGAG
GGCCCTTGGACCCCACAGGAATTCATAACATGCAGGATCACTGCCGGGGACCTGCCGGTACTCCAGGTAG
TTTTCCTGCACGAAATGTTGGGTGAGCAGCTTCTTGGGATCCCCCAAGATACTGTCTTCCCTCCCCTCAA
ACACCTCTAACACACTCAGCTCCTCCCAGATTTTCTCCTCAGGGGCACAGTCGCCCTCTCTTGCGATTAT
GGCCAGGACGATTATCAGGAGGCCTGCCTTGGGCATGATCTGATTGTCACCCAGCAGGCCATCGTAGGAG
AGGCCCAGGCAGGTGGCAAAGATGTACAAGTGGCCGATGGGGTCCACTTCCATCAGCTCGATGCCAAAGA
CCAGCTGCAAGGAACTGGAAGCTTTGCTGAAGATCACAGGAAAGAAATACTGCCAATTTCCGACGACACT
CCCCAGCATTTCTGCCTTTGTGACCGGCTCCCTGGCTCGATACTTGAGGAGCAGAAAATGAACCAACTCG
GCCACCTTCCTACTGAGTGCTGCTTGGAACTCCATGGA
